>Addgene plasmid #139479 | pCAGGS-synPCB2.2 | depositor full sequence | sequence record 269826 | pCAGGS-synPCB2.2 sequence 7661 bps
GTCGATCGACATTGATTATTGACTAGTTATTAATAGTAATCAATTACGGGGTCATTAGTTCATAGCCCAT
ATATGGAGTTCCGCGTTACATAACTTACGGTAAATGGCCCGCCTGGCTGACCGCCCAACGACCCCCGCCC
ATTGACGTCAATAATGACGTATGTTCCCATAGTAACGCCAATAGGGACTTTCCATTGACGTCAATGGGTG
GACTATTTACGGTAAACTGCCCACTTGGCAGTACATCAAGTGTATCATATGCCAAGTACGCCCCCTATTG
ACGTCAATGACGGTAAATGGCCCGCCTGGCATTATGCCCAGTACATGACCTTATGGGACTTTCCTACTTG
GCAGTACATCTACGTATTAGTCATCGCTATTACCATGGGTCGAGGTGAGCCCCACGTTCTGCTTCACTCT
CCCCATCTCCCCCCCCTCCCCACCCCCAATTTTGTATTTATTTATTTTTTAATTATTTTGTGCAGCGATG
GGGGCGGGGGGGGGGGGGGCGCGCGCCAGGCGGGGCGGGGCGGGGGCGAGGGCGGGGCGGGGCGAGGCGG
AGAGGTGCGGCGGCAGCCAATCAGAGCGGCGCGCTCCGAAAGTTTCCTTTTATGGCGAGGCGGCGGCGGC
GGCGGCCCTATAAAAAGCGAAGCGCGCGGCGGGCGGGAGTCGCTGCGTTGCCTTCGCCCCGTGCCCCGCT
CCGCGCCGCCTCGCGCCGCCCGCCCCGGCTCTGACTGACCGCGTTACTCCCACAGGTGAGCGGGCGGGAC
GGCCCTTCTCCTCCGGGCTGTAATTAGCGCTTGGTTTAATGACGGCTCGTTTCTTTTCTGTGGCTGCGTG
AAAGCCTTAAAGGGCTCCGGGAGGGCCCTTTGTGCGGGGGGGAGCGGCTCGGGGGGTGCGTGCGTGTGTG
TGTGCGTGGGGAGCGCCGCGTGCGGCCCGCGCTGCCCGGCGGCTGTGAGCGCTGCGGGCGCGGCGCGGGG
CTTTGTGCGCTCCGCGTGTGCGCGAGGGGAGCGCGGCCGGGGGCGGTGCCCCGCGGTGCGGGGGGGCTGC
GAGGGGAACAAAGGCTGCGTGCGGGGTGTGTGCGTGGGGGGGTGAGCAGGGGGTGTGGGCGCGGCGGTCG
GGCTGTAACCCCCCCCTGCACCCCCCTCCCCGAGTTGCTGAGCACGGCCCGGCTTCGGGTGCGGGGCTCC
GTGCGGGGCGTGGCGCGGGGCTCGCCGTGCCGGGCGGGGGGTGGCGGCAGGTGGGGGTGCCGGGCGGGGC
GGGGCCGCCTCGGGCCGGGGAGGGCTCGGGGGAGGGGCGCGGCGGCCCCGGAGCGCCGGCGGCTGTCGAG
GCGCGGCGAGCCGCAGCCATTGCCTTTTATGGTAATCGTGCGAGAGGGCGCAGGGACTTCCTTTGTCCCA
AATCTGGCGGAGCCGAAATCTGGGAGGCGCCGCCGCACCCCCTCTAGCGGGCGCGGGCGAAGCGGTGCGG
CGCCGGCAGGAAGGAAATGGGCGGGGAGGGCCTTCGTGCGTCGCCGCGCCGCCGTCCCCTTCTCCATCTC
CAGCCTCGGGGCTGCCGCAGGGGGACGGCTGCCTTCGGGGGGGACGGGGCAGGGCGGGGTTCGGCTTCTG
GCGTGTGACCGGCGGCTCTAGCTAGAGCCTCTGCTAACCATGTTCATGCCTTCTTCTTTTTCCTACAGCT
CCTGGGCAACGTGCTGGTTGTTGTGCTGTCTCATCATTTTGGCAAGAATTCAATGTCCGTCCTGACGCCG
CTGCTGCTGCGGGGCTTGACAGGCTCGGCCCGGCGGCTCCCAGTGCCGCGCGCCAAGATCCATTCGTTGC
TCGAGAATATTTACCGACCTAACAATCCTTGCATTGGGAAAGTCATTAGCAATGAGGAGCTGGTGCGAGA
GGGGGGAGAAGGGACTGTAAAACATATAATCTTCGATATATCAGGCACGGAGCTTCGGTATCTTGAGGGG
CAATCTATTGGAATCATACCGGCGGGTACTGATGCCAATGGAAAACCGCATAAATTGCGCCTCTACTCTA
TAGCTTCTACTAGGCACGGGGATTTCCAGGATGATAAGACCGTCTCTTTGTGTGTCCGCAGGCTGGAATA
CAAGGATAAGGAAACCGGAGAGACAATATATGGGGTATGTTCCTCATACCTGAATCAATTGCAACCAGGA
GATGAAGTGAAGATAACGGGGCCTGTTGGTAAGGAGATGCTCCTGTCAGATGACCCAGAAGCTACAATTA
TAATGCTGGCGACTGGGACTGGCATAGCGCCTTTCCGAGCCTTCCTCTGGAGAATGTTCAAGGAAAACAA
CCCCGATTATCAATTCAAGGGGCTTGCCTGGTTGTTTTTTGGTGTAGCATACACGGCTAACATCCTTTAC
AAAGATGAACTCGAAGCGATTCAGGCGCAGTACCCGGATCATTTTCGCTTGACATACGCCATATCTAGGG
AACAGAAGACCCCCGACGGGGGTAAAATGTATATCCAAGGGCGAATAGCCGAACATGCAGATGAAATCTG
GCAACTGCTGCAAAAGAAAAATACTCACGTCTATATGTGTGGTCTCAGAGGAATGGAGCCGGGCATAGAC
GAAGCGATGACCGCTGCGGCGGCAAAGAACGGCGCCGATTGGCAAGAATTTCTCAAGGGTACACTTAAGA
AGGAGGGGCGCTGGCACGTCGAGACGTACGGCGGATCCGGAGGTTCCGGCGGCTCAGGAGGTTCT
[294 nt withheld, positions 2726-3019]
GGCGGCCGCGGCTCAGGTGCGACGAATTTTAGTCTACTGAAACAAGCGGGAGACGTGGAGGAAAACCCTG
GACCTATGTCAGTGCTGACTCCACTGCTGCTGAGGGGCCTGACTGGGTCCGCACGCCGCCTGCCTGTCCC
AAGAGCCAAAATCCATAGCCTGGGCGGGTCTGGAGGCATGACTACCAGCCTGGCTACAAAGCTGAGGGAA
GGCACTAAGAAAGCTCATACCATGGCAGAGAACGTGGGGTTTGTCCGGTGTTTCCTGAAGGGAACTGTGG
AGAAAAGCTCCTATAGAAAGCTGGTGGCCTCTCTGTACCACGTCTATAGTGCTATGGAGCAGGAAATGGA
GCGCCTGAAAGACCATCCAATCGTGGGCAAAATCTACTTTCCCGAACTGAACAGGAAGTCTAGTCTGGAG
CGCGATCTGACATACTATTTCGGGTCCAATTGGAGGGAGGAAATTCCCCCTTCTCCCGCAACTCAGGCCT
ACGTGGCTCGCATCCACGAAGTCGCAAACACCGCCCCTGAGCTGCTGGTGGCCCATAGTTACACACGGTA
TCTGGGAGACCTGTCAGGGGGACAGATCCTGAAGGGCATTGCTGAACGGGCAATGAATCTGCAGGATGGG
GAGGGAACCGCCTTCTACAGATTCGAAAGTATCTCAGACGAGAAGGCCTTCAAACAGCTGTATCGACAGC
GGCTGGATGAACTGCCCGTGGACGAGGCTACAGCAGATAGAATTGTGGACGAGGCTAACGCTGCATTTGG
CATGAATATGAAGATTTTCCAGGAACTGGAGGGCAACCTGATCCGGGCCATTGGGCAGCTGCTGTTTAAT
ACCCTGACACGACGGAAACAGAGAGGCAGCACCGAGCTGGCCACAGCTGATGGTGGAGGTGGATCTGGAG
GTGGTGGATCAATGAGTCTGAGGCAGCACCAGCATCCTCTGATCCAGCGCCTGGCCGATCGAATCGAGGC
AATTTGGCAGGCCTTCTTTCCCCTGGCACCTTACGCCCTGCCAGAAGACCTGGGCTATGTGGAGGGAAAA
CTGGAGGGCGAACGCCTGACAATCGAGAACCACTGCTATCAGGCCCCCCCTTTTCGGAAGCTGCATCTGG
AACTGGCTAGAGTGGGCGAGTCTCTGGACATTCTGCACTGCGTCATGTTTCCCGAGCCTAGATACGATCT
GCCCATGTTCGGATGTGACCTGGTGGGGGGACGCGGACAGATCAGTGCCGCTATTGTGGATCTGTCACCA
GTCACTGGACAGCTGCCAGCAGCATACACCTGCGCTCTGAATGCACTGCCTAAGCTGACCTTTAGACAGC
CAAGGGAGCTGCCACCATGGGGACATATCTTCTCTCCCTTTTGTATCTTCATTAGACCTCAGGGCGAAGC
CGAGGAACAGCAGTTCCTGGATAGGATTGGGGAGTATCTGACTCTGCACTGCCAGCTGAGCCAGCAGGCA
GTGCCTACCGACCATCCACAGGCCGTCATCGCTGGACAGCGGCAGTATTGTCAGCAGCAGCAGCAGAACG
ATAAAACTCGGAGAGTGCTGGAAAAGGCTTTTGGCGTCCCATGGGCAGAGAGATACATGACCACAGTGCT
GTTCGATGTGCCTCCAGTGGACTATAAAGACGATGACGATAAATAAGTCGACGGATCTTTTTCCCTCTGC
CAAAAATTATGGGGACATCATGAAGCCCCTTGAGCATCTGACTTCTGGCTAATAAAGGAAATTTATTTTC
ATTGCAATAGTGTGTTGGAATTTTTTGTGTCTCTCACTCGGAAGGACATATGGGAGGGCAAATCATTTAA
AACATCAGAATGAGTATTTGGTTTAGAGTTTGGCAACATATGCCATATGCTGGCTGCCATGAACAAAGGT
GGCTATAAAGAGGTCATCAGTATATGAAACAGCCCCCTGCTGTCCATTCCTTATTCCATAGAAAAGCCTT
GACTTGAGGTTAGATTTTTTTTTATATTTTGTTTGTGTTATTTTTTTCTTTAACATCCCTAAAATTTTCC
TTACATGTTTTACTAGCCAGATTTTTCCTCCTCTCCTGACTACTCCCAGTCATAGCTGTCCCTCTTCTCT
TATGAAGATCCCTCGACCTGCAGCCCAAGCTTGGCGTAATCATGGTCATAGCTGTTTCCTGTGTGAAATT
GTTATCCGCTCACAATTCCACACAACATACGAGCCGGAAGCATAAAGTGTAAAGCCTGGGGTGCCTAATG
AGTGAGCTAACTCACATTAATTGCGTTGCGCTCACTGCCCGCTTTCCAGTCGGGAAACCTGTCGTGCCAG
CGGATCCGCATCTCAATTAGTCAGCAACCATAGTCCCGCCCCTAACTCCGCCCATCCCGCCCCTAACTCC
GCCCAGTTCCGCCCATTCTCCGCCCCATGGCTGACTAATTTTTTTTATTTATGCAGAGGCCGAGGCCGCC
TCGGCCTCTGAGCTATTCCAGAAGTAGTGAGGAGGCTTTTTTGGAGGCCTAGGCTTTTGCAAAAAGCTAA
CTTGTTTATTGCAGCTTATAATGGTTACAAATAAAGCAATAGCATCACAAATTTCACAAATAAAGCATTT
TTTTCACTGCATTCTAGTTGTGGTTTGTCCAAACTCATCAATGTATCTTATCATGTCTGGATCCGCTGCA
TTAATGAATCGGCCAACGCGCGGGGAGAGGCGGTTTGCGTATTGGGCGCTCTTCCGCTTCCTCGCTCACT
GACTCGCTGCGCTCGGTCGTTCGGCTGCGGCGAGCGGTATCAGCTCACTCAAAGGCGGTAATACGGTTAT
CCACAGAATCAGGGGATAACGCAGGAAAGAACATGTGAGCAAAAGGCCAGCAAAAGGCCAGGAACCGTAA
AAAGGCCGCGTTGCTGGCGTTTTTCCATAGGCTCCGCCCCCCTGACGAGCATCACAAAAATCGACGCTCA
AGTCAGAGGTGGCGAAACCCGACAGGACTATAAAGATACCAGGCGTTTCCCCCTGGAAGCTCCCTCGTGC
GCTCTCCTGTTCCGACCCTGCCGCTTACCGGATACCTGTCCGCCTTTCTCCCTTCGGGAAGCGTGGCGCT
TTCTCAATGCTCACGCTGTAGGTATCTCAGTTCGGTGTAGGTCGTTCGCTCCAAGCTGGGCTGTGTGCAC
GAACCCCCCGTTCAGCCCGACCGCTGCGCCTTATCCGGTAACTATCGTCTTGAGTCCAACCCGGTAAGAC
ACGACTTATCGCCACTGGCAGCAGCCACTGGTAACAGGATTAGCAGAGCGAGGTATGTAGGCGGTGCTAC
AGAGTTCTTGAAGTGGTGGCCTAACTACGGCTACACTAGAAGGACAGTATTTGGTATCTGCGCTCTGCTG
AAGCCAGTTACCTTCGGAAAAAGAGTTGGTAGCTCTTGATCCGGCAAACAAACCACCGCTGGTAGCGGTG
GTTTTTTTGTTTGCAAGCAGCAGATTACGCGCAGAAAAAAAGGATCTCAAGAAGATCCTTTGATCTTTTC
TACGGGGTCTGACGCTCAGTGGAACGAAAACTCACGTTAAGGGATTTTGGTCATGAGATTATCAAAAAGG
ATCTTCACCTAGATCCTTTTAAATTAAAAATGAAGTTTTAAATCAATCTAAAGTATATATGAGTAAACTT
GGTCTGACAGTTACCAATGCTTAATCAGTGAGGCACCTATCTCAGCGATCTGTCTATTTCGTTCATCCAT
AGTTGCCTGACTCCCCGTCGTGTAGATAACTACGATACGGGAGGGCTTACCATCTGGCCCCAGTGCTGCA
ATGATACCGCGAGACCCACGCTCACCGGCTCCAGATTTATCAGCAATAAACCAGCCAGCCGGAAGGGCCG
AGCGCAGAAGTGGTCCTGCAACTTTATCCGCCTCCATCCAGTCTATTAATTGTTGCCGGGAAGCTAGAGT
AAGTAGTTCGCCAGTTAATAGTTTGCGCAACGTTGTTGCCATTGCTACAGGCATCGTGGTGTCACGCTCG
TCGTTTGGTATGGCTTCATTCAGCTCCGGTTCCCAACGATCAAGGCGAGTTACATGATCCCCCATGTTGT
GCAAAAAAGCGGTTAGCTCCTTCGGTCCTCCGATCGTTGTCAGAAGTAAGTTGGCCGCAGTGTTATCACT
CATGGTTATGGCAGCACTGCATAATTCTCTTACTGTCATGCCATCCGTAAGATGCTTTTCTGTGACTGGT
GAGTACTCAACCAAGTCATTCTGAGAATAGTGTATGCGGCGACCGAGTTGCTCTTGCCCGGCGTCAATAC
GGGATAATACCGCGCCACATAGCAGAACTTTAAAAGTGCTCATCATTGGAAAACGTTCTTCGGGGCGAAA
ACTCTCAAGGATCTTACCGCTGTTGAGATCCAGTTCGATGTAACCCACTCGTGCACCCAACTGATCTTCA
GCATCTTTTACTTTCACCAGCGTTTCTGGGTGAGCAAAAACAGGAAGGCAAAATGCCGCAAAAAAGGGAA
TAAGGGCGACACGGAAATGTTGAATACTCATACTCTTCCTTTTTCAATATTATTGAAGCATTTATCAGGG
TTATTGTCTCATGAGCGGATACATATTTGAATGTATTTAGAAAAATAAACAAATAGGGGTTCCGCGCACA
TTTCCCCGAAAAGTGCCACCTG
Features (pLannotate 1.2.2; 21 found; start..end, strand, type, name):
      8..387     +  enhancer       CMV enhancer: human cytomegalovirus immediate early enhancer
    390..665     +  promoter       chicken β-actin promoter: No description available
    666..1678    +  intron         chimeric intron: chimera between introns from chicken β-actin and rabbit β-globin
   1733..1807    +  CDS            COX8 presequence: mitochondrial presequence of human cytochrome c oxidase subunit VIII (Rizutto et al., 1989)
   1826..2689    +  CDS            petH: FENR_SPISP - Experimental evidence at protein level: Swiss-Prot protein existence level 1. From Spirulina sp.
   2726..3019    +  CDS            petF1 (sequence withheld): FER_THEEB - Also known as petF. Experimental evidence at protein level: Swiss-Prot protein existence level 1. Ferredoxins are iron-sulfur proteins that transfer electrons in a wide variety of metabolic reactions. From Thermosynechococcus elongatus (strain BP-1).
   3095..3181    +  CDS            COX8A (fragment): COX8A_HUMAN - Also known as COX8, COX8L. Experimental evidence at protein level: Swiss-Prot protein existence level 1. Component of the cytochrome c oxidase, the last enzyme in the mitochondrial electron transport chain which drives oxidative phosphorylation. The respiratory chain contains 3 multisubunit complexes succinate dehydrogenase (complex II, CII), ubiquinol- cytochrome c oxidoreductase (cytochrome b-c1 complex, complex III, CIII) and cytochrome c oxidase (complex IV, CIV), that cooperate to transfer electrons derived from NADH and succinate to molecular oxygen, creating an electrochem
   3197..3913    +  CDS            pbsA1: HO1_SYNY3 - Experimental evidence at protein level: Swiss-Prot protein existence level 1. Catalyzes the opening of the heme ring with the release of iron. Key enzyme in the synthesis of the chromophoric part of the photosynthetic antennae. From Synechocystis sp. (strain PCC 6803 / Kazusa).
   3941..4648    +  CDS            pcyA: PCYA_THEEB - Protein inferred from homology: Swiss-Prot protein existence level 3. Catalyzes the four-electron reduction of biliverdin IX-alpha (2-electron reduction at both the A and D rings); the reaction proceeds via an isolatable 2-electron intermediate, 181,182-dihydrobiliverdin. From Thermosynechococcus elongatus (strain BP-1).
   4750..4805    +  polyA_signal   β-globin poly(A) signal: rabbit β-globin polyadenylation signal (Gil and Proudfoot, 1987)
   5188..5204    -  protein_bind   lac operator: The lac repressor binds to the lac operator to inhibit transcription in E. coli. This inhibition can be relieved by adding lactose or isopropyl-β-D-thiogalactopyranoside (IPTG). lac repressor encoded by lacI
   5212..5242    -  promoter       lac promoter: promoter for the E. coli lac operon
   5257..5278    -  protein_bind   CAP binding site: CAP binding activates transcription in the presence of cAMP. E. coli catabolite activator protein
   5291..5330    -  CDS            lacI (fragment): lac repressor; lacI; The lac repressor binds to the lac operator to inhibit transcription in E. coli. This inhibition can be relieved by adding lactose or isopropyl-β-D-thiogalactopyranoside (IPTG).
   5337..5359    +  promoter       SV40 promoter (fragment): SV40 enhancer and early promoter
   5383..5518    +  rep_origin     SV40 ori: SV40 origin of replication
   5538..5672    +  polyA_signal   SV40 poly(A) signal: SV40 polyadenylation signal
   5674..5728    -  CDS            lacI (fragment): lac repressor; lacI; The lac repressor binds to the lac operator to inhibit transcription in E. coli. This inhibition can be relieved by adding lactose or isopropyl-β-D-thiogalactopyranoside (IPTG).
   5911..6499    -  rep_origin     ori: high-copy-number ColE1/pMB1/pBR322/pUC origin of replication
   6670..7530    -  CDS            AmpR: β-lactamase; bla; confers resistance to ampicillin, carbenicillin, and related antibiotics
   7531..7635    -  promoter       AmpR promoter: bla
