>Addgene plasmid #139479 | pCAGGS-synPCB2.2 | addgene full sequence | sequence record 276081 | Addgene NGS Result
GTCGATCGACATTGATTATTGACTAGTTATTAATAGTAATCAATTACGGGGTCATTAGTTCATAGCCCAT
ATATGGAGTTCCGCGTTACATAACTTACGGTAAATGGCCCGCCTGGCTGACCGCCCAACGACCCCCGCCC
ATTGACGTCAATAATGACGTATGTTCCCATAGTAACGCCAATAGGGACTTTCCATTGACGTCAATGGGTG
GAGTATTTACGGTAAACTGCCCACTTGGCAGTACATCAAGTGTATCATATGCCAAGTACGCCCCCTATTG
ACGTCAATGACGGTAAATGGCCCGCCTGGCATTATGCCCAGTACATGACCTTATGGGACTTTCCTACTTG
GCAGTACATCTACGTATTAGTCATCGCTATTACCATGGTCGAGGTGAGCCCCACGTTCTGCTTCACTCTC
CCCATCTCCCCCCCCTCCCCACCCCCAATTTTGTATTTATTTATTTTTTAATTATTTTGTGCAGCGATGG
GGGCGGGGGGGGGGGGGGGGCGCGCNCAGGCGGGGCGGGGCGGGGCGAGGGGCGGGGCGGGGCGAGGCGG
AGAGGTGCGGCGGCAGCCAATCAGAGCGGCGCGCTCCGAAAGTTTCCTTTTATGGCGAGGCGGCGGCGGC
GGCGGCCCTATAAAAAGCGAAGCGCGCGGCGGGCGGGAGTCGCTGCGCGCTGCCTTCGCCCCGTGCCCCG
CTCCGCCGCCGCCTCGCGCCGCCCGCCCCGGCTCTGACTGACCGCGTTACTCCCACAGGTGAGCGGGCGG
GACGGCCCTTCTCCTCCGGGCTGTAATTAGCGCTTGGTTTAATGACGGCTTGTTTCTTTTCTGTGGCTGC
GTGAAAGCCTTGAGGGGCTCCGGGAGGGCCCTTTGTGCGGGGGGAGCGGCTCGGGGGGTGCGTGCGTGTG
TGTGTGCGTGGGGAGCGCCGCGTGCGGCTCCGCGCTGCCCGGCGGCTGTGAGCGCTGCGGGCGCGGCGCG
GGGCTTTGTGCGCTCCGCAGTGTGCGCGAGGGGAGCGCGGCCGGGGGCGGTGCCCCGCGGTGCGGGGGGG
GCTGCGAGGGGAACAAAGGCTGCGTGCGGGGTGTGTGCGTGGGGGGGTGAGCAGGGGGTGTGGGCGCGTC
GGTCGGGCTGCAACCCCCCCTGCACCCCCCTCCCCGAGTTGCTGAGCACGGCCCGGCTTCGGGTGCGGGG
CTCCGTACGGGGCGTGGCGCGGGGCTCGCCGTGCCGGGCGGGGGGTGGCGGCAGGTGGGGGTGCCGGGCG
GGGCGGGGCCGCCTCGGGCCGGGGAGGGCTCGGGGGAGGGGCGCGGCGGCCCCCGGAGCGCCGGCGGCTG
TCGAGGCGCGGCGAGCCGCAGCCATTGCCTTTTATGGTAATCGTGCGAGAGGGCGCAGGGACTTCCTTTG
TCCCAAATCTGTGCGGAGCCGAAATCTGGGAGGCGCCGCCGCACCCCCTCTAGCGGGCGCGGGGCGAAGC
GGTGCGGCGCCGGCAGGAAGGAAATGGGCGGGGAGGGCCTTCGTGCGTCGCCGCGCCGCCGTCCCCTTCT
CCCTCTCCAGCCTCGGGGCTGTCCGCGGGGGGACGGCTGCCTTCGGGGGGGACGGGGCAGGGCGGGGTTC
GGCTTCTGGCGTGTGACCGGCGGCTCTAGCTAGAGCCTCTGCTAACCATGTTCATGCCTTCTTCTTTTTC
CTACAGCTCCTGGGCAACGTGCTGGTTATTGTGCTGTCTCATCATTTTGGCAAGAATTCATGTCCGTCCT
GACGCCGCTGCTGCTGCGGGGCTTGACAGGCTCGGCCCGGCGGCTCCCAGTGCCGCGCGCCAAGATCCAT
TCGTTGCTCGAGAATATTTACCGACCTAACAATCCTTGCATTGGGAAAGTCATTAGCAATGAGGAGCTGG
TGCGAGAGGGGGGAGAAGGGACTGTAAAACATATAATCTTCGATATATCAGGCACGGAGCTTCGGTATCT
TGAGGGGCAATCTATTGGAATCATACCGGCGGGTACTGATGCCAATGGAAAACCGCATAAATTGCGCCTC
TACTCTATAGCTTCTACTAGGCACGGGGATTTCCAGGATGATAAGACCGTCTCTTTGTGTGTCCGCAGGC
TGGAATACAAGGATAAGGAAACCGGAGAGACAATATATGGGGTATGTTCCTCATACCTGAATCAATTGCA
ACCAGGAGATGAAGTGAAGATAACGGGGCCTGTTGGTAAGGAGATGCTCCTGTCAGATGACCCAGAAGCT
ACAATTATAATGCTGGCGACTGGGACTGGCATAGCGCCTTTCCGAGCCTTCCTCTGGAGAATGTTCAAGG
AAAACAACCCCGATTATCAATTCAAGGGGCTTGCCTGGTTGTTTTTTGGTGTAGCATACACGGCTAACAT
CCTTTACAAAGATGAACTCGAAGCGATTCAGGCGCAGTACCCGGATCATTTTCGCTTGACATACGCCATA
TCTAGGGAACAGAAGACCCCCGACGGGGGTAAAATGTATATCCAAGGGCGAATAGCCGAACATGCAGATG
AAATCTGGCAACTGCTGCAAAAGAAAAATACTCACGTCTATATGTGTGGTCTCAGAGGAATGGAGCCGGG
CATAGACGAAGCGATGACCGCTGCGGCGGCAAAGAACGGCGCCGATTGGCAAGAATTTCTCAAGGGTACA
CTTAAGAAGGAGGGGCGCTGGCACGTCGAGACGTACGGCGGATCCGGAGGTTCCGGCGGCTCAGGAGGTT
CT
[294 nt withheld, positions 2733-3026]
GGCGGCCGCGGCTCAGGTGCGACGAATTTTAGTCTACTGAAACAAGCGGGAGACGTGGAGGAAAACCCTG
GACCTATGTCAGTGCTGACTCCACTGCTGCTGAGGGGCCTGACTGGGTCCGCACGCCGCCTGCCTGTCCC
AAGAGCCAAAATCCATAGCCTGGGCGGGTCTGGAGGCATGACTACCAGCCTGGCTACAAAGCTGAGGGAA
GGCACTAAGAAAGCTCATACCATGGCAGAGAACGTGGGGTTTGTCCGGTGTTTCCTGAAGGGAACTGTGG
AGAAAAGCTCCTATAGAAAGCTGGTGGCCTCTCTGTACCACGTCTATAGTGCTATGGAGCAGGAAATGGA
GCGCCTGAAAGACCATCCAATCTTGGGCAAAATCTACTTTCCCGAACTGAACAGGAAGTCTAGTCTGGAG
CGCGATCTGACATACTATTTCGGGTCCAATTGGAGGGAGGAAATTCCCCCTTCTCCCGCAACTCAGGCCT
ACGTGGCTCGCATCCACGAAGTCGCAAACACCGCCCCTGAGCTGCTGGTGGCCCATAGTTACACACGGTA
TCTGGGAGACCTGTCAGGGGGACAGATCCTGAAGGGCATTGCTGAACGGGCAATGAATCTGCAGGATGGG
GAGGGAACCGCCTTCTACAGATTCGAAAGTATCTCAGACGAGAAGGCCTTCAAACAGCTGTATCGACAGC
GGCTGGATGAACTGCCCGTGGACGAGGCTACAGCAGATAGAATTGTGGACGAGGCTAACGCTGCATTTGG
CATGAATATGAAGATTTTCCAGGAACTGGAGGGCAACCTGATCCGGGCCATTGGGCAGCTGCTGTTTAAT
ACCCTGACACGACGGAAACAGAGAGGCAGCACCGAGCTGGCCACAGCTGATGGTGGAGGTGGATCTGGAG
GTGGTGGATCAATGAGTCTGAGGCAGCACCAGCATCCTCTGATCCAGCGCCTGGCCGATCGAATCGAGGC
AATTTGGCAGGCCTTCTTTCCCCTGGCACCTTACGCCCTGCCAGAAGACCTGGGCTATGTGGAGGGAAAA
CTGGAGGGCGAACGCCTGACAATCGAGAACCACTGCTATCAGGCCCCCCCTTTTCGGAAGCTGCATCTGG
AACTGGCTAGAGTGGGCGAGTCTCTGGACATTCTGCACTGCGTCATGTTTCCCGAGCCTAGATACGATCT
GCCCATGTTCGGATGTGACCTGGTGGGGGGACGCGGACAGATCAGTGCCGCTATTGTGGATCTGTCACCA
GTCACTGGACAGCTGCCAGCAGCATACACCTGCGCTCTGAATGCACTGCCTAAGCTGACCTTTAGACAGC
CAAGGGAGCTGCCACCATGGGGACATATCTTCTCTCCCTTTTGTATCTTCATTAGACCTCAGGGCGAAGC
CGAGGAACAGCAGTTCCTGGATAGGATTGGGGAGTATCTGACTCTGCACTGCCAGCTGAGCCAGCAGGCA
GTGCCTACCGACCATCCACAGGCCGTCATCGCTGGACAGCGGCAGTATTGTCAGCAGCAGCAGCAGAACG
ATAAAACTCGGAGAGTGCTGGAAAAGGCTTTTGGCGTCCCATGGGCAGAGAGATACATGACCACAGTGCT
GTTCGATGTGCCTCCAGTGGACTATAAAGACGATGACGATAAATAAGTCGACGGATCTTTTTCCCTCTGC
CAAAAATTATGGGGACATCATGAAGCCCCTTGAGCATCTGACTTCTGGCTAATAAAGGAAATTTATTTTC
ATTGCAATAGTGTGTTGGAATTTTTTGTGTCTCTCACTCGGAAGGACATATGGGAGGGCAAATCATTTAA
AACATCAGAATGAGTATTTGGTTTAGAGTTTGGCAACATATGCCCATATGCTGGCTGCCATGAACAAAGG
TTGGCTATAAAGAGGTCATCAGTATATGAAACAGCCCCCTGCTGTCCATTCCTTATTCCATAGAAAAGCC
TTGACTTGAGGTTAGATTTTTTTTATATTTTGTTTTGTGTTATTTTTTTCTTTAACATCCCTAAAATTTT
CCTTACATGTTTTACTAGCCAGATTTTTCCTCCTCTCCTGACTACTCCCAGTCATAGCTGTCCCTCTTCT
CTTATGGAGATCCCTCGACCTGCAGCCCAAGCTTGGCGTAATCATGGTCATAGCTGTTTCCTGTGTGAAA
TTGTTATCCGCTCACAATTCCACACAACATACGAGCCGGAAGCATAAAGTGTAAAGCCTGGGGTGCCTAA
TGAGTGAGCTAACTCACATTAATTGCGTTGCGCTCACTGCCCGCTTTCCAGTCGGGAAACCTGTCGTGCC
AGCGGATCCGCATCTCAATTAGTCAGCAACCATAGTCCCGCCCCTAACTCCGCCCATCCCGCCCCTAACT
CCGCCCAGTTCCGCCCATTCTCCGCCCCATGGCTGACTAATTTTTTTTATTTATGCAGAGGCCGAGGCCG
CCTCGGCCTCTGAGCTATTCCAGAAGTAGTGAGGAGGCTTTTTTGGAGGCCTAGGCTTTTGCAAAAAGCT
AACTTGTTTATTGCAGCTTATAATGGTTACAAATAAAGCAATAGCATCACAAATTTCACAAATAAAGCAT
TTTTTTCACTGCATTCTAGTTGTGGTTTGTCCAAACTCATCAATGTATCTTATCATGTCTGGATCCGCTG
CATTAATGAATCGGCCAACGCGCGGGGAGAGGCGGTTTGCGTATTGGGCGCTCTTCCGCTTCCTCGCTCA
CTGACTCGCTGCGCTCGGTCGTTCGGCTGCGGCGAGCGGTATCAGCTCACTCAAAGGCGGTAATACGGTT
ATCCACAGAATCAGGGGATAACGCAGGAAAGAACATGTGAGCAAAAGGCCAGCAAAAGGCCAGGAACCGT
AAAAAGGCCGCGTTGCTGGCGTTTTTCCATAGGCTCCGCCCCCCTGACGAGCATCACAAAAATCGACGCT
CAAGTCAGAGGTGGCGAAACCCGACAGGACTATAAAGATACCAGGCGTTTCCCCCTGGAAGCTCCCTCGT
GCGCTCTCCTGTTCCGACCCTGCCGCTTACCGGATACCTGTCCGCCTTTCTCCCTTCGGGAAGCGTGGCG
CTTTCTCATAGCTCACGCTGTAGGTATCTCAGTTCGGTGTAGGTCGTTCGCTCCAAGCTGGGCTGTGTGC
ACGAACCCCCCGTTCAGCCCGACCGCTGCGCCTTATCCGGTAACTATCGTCTTGAGTCCAACCCGGTAAG
ACACGACTTATCGCCACTGGCAGCAGCCACTGGTAACAGGATTAGCAGAGCGAGGTATGTAGGCGGTGCT
ACAGAGTTCTTGAAGTGGTGGCCTAACTACGGCTACACTAGAAGAACAGTATTTGGTATCTGCGCTCTGC
TGAAGCCAGTTACCTTCGGAAAAAGAGTTGGTAGCTCTTGATCCGGCAAACAAACCACCGCTGGTAGCGG
TGGTTTTTTTGTTTGCAAGCAGCAGATTACGCGCAGAAAAAAAGGATCTCAAGAAGATCCTTTGATCTTT
TCTACGGGGTCTGACGCTCAGTGGAACGAAAACTCACGTTAAGGGATTTTGGTCATGAGATTATCAAAAA
GGATCTTCACCTAGATCCTTTTAAATTAAAAATGAAGTTTTAAATCAATCTAAAGTATATATGAGTAAAC
TTGGTCTGACAGTTACCAATGCTTAATCAGTGAGGCACCTATCTCAGCGATCTGTCTATTTCGTTCATCC
ATAGTTGCCTGACTCCCCGTCGTGTAGATAACTACGATACGGGAGGGCTTACCATCTGGCCCCAGTGCTG
CAATGATACCGCGAGACCCACGCTCACCGGCTCCAGATTTATCAGCAATAAACCAGCCAGCCGGAAGGGC
CGAGCGCAGAAGTGGTCCTGCAACTTTATCCGCCTCCATCCAGTCTATTAATTGTTGCCGGGAAGCTAGA
GTAAGTAGTTCGCCAGTTAATAGTTTGCGCAACGTTGTTGCCATTGCTACAGGCATCGTGGTGTCACGCT
CGTCGTTTGGTATGGCTTCATTCAGCTCCGGTTCCCAACGATCAAGGCGAGTTACATGATCCCCCATGTT
GTGCAAAAAAGCGGTTAGCTCCTTCGGTCCTCCGATCGTTGTCAGAAGTAAGTTGGCCGCAGTGTTATCA
CTCATGGTTATGGCAGCACTGCATAATTCTCTTACTGTCATGCCATCCGTAAGATGCTTTTCTGTGACTG
GTGAGTACTCAACCAAGTCATTCTGAGAATAGTGTATGCGGCGACCGAGTTGCTCTTGCCCGGCGTCAAT
ACGGGATAATACCGCGCCACATAGCAGAACTTTAAAAGTGCTCATCATTGGAAAACGTTCTTCGGGGCGA
AAACTCTCAAGGATCTTACCGCTGTTGAGATCCAGTTCGATGTAACCCACTCGTGCACCCAACTGATCTT
CAGCATCTTTTACTTTCACCAGCGTTTCTGGGTGAGCAAAAACAGGAAGGCAAAATGCCGCAAAAAAGGG
AATAAGGGCGACACGGAAATGTTGAATACTCATACTCTTCCTTTTTCAATATTATTGAAGCATTTATCAG
GGTTATTGTCTCATGAGCGGATACATATTTGAATGTATTTAGAAAAATAAACAAATAGGGGTTCCGCGCA
CATTTCCCCGAAAAGTGCCACCTG
Features (pLannotate 1.2.2; 21 found; start..end, strand, type, name):
      8..387     +  enhancer       CMV enhancer: human cytomegalovirus immediate early enhancer
    389..665     +  promoter       chicken β-actin promoter: No description available
    666..1686    +  intron         chimeric intron: chimera between introns from chicken β-actin and rabbit β-globin
   1740..1814    +  CDS            COX8 presequence: mitochondrial presequence of human cytochrome c oxidase subunit VIII (Rizutto et al., 1989)
   1833..2696    +  CDS            petH: FENR_SPISP - Experimental evidence at protein level: Swiss-Prot protein existence level 1. From Spirulina sp.
   2733..3026    +  CDS            petF1 (sequence withheld): FER_THEEB - Also known as petF. Experimental evidence at protein level: Swiss-Prot protein existence level 1. Ferredoxins are iron-sulfur proteins that transfer electrons in a wide variety of metabolic reactions. From Thermosynechococcus elongatus (strain BP-1).
   3102..3188    +  CDS            COX8A (fragment): COX8A_HUMAN - Also known as COX8, COX8L. Experimental evidence at protein level: Swiss-Prot protein existence level 1. Component of the cytochrome c oxidase, the last enzyme in the mitochondrial electron transport chain which drives oxidative phosphorylation. The respiratory chain contains 3 multisubunit complexes succinate dehydrogenase (complex II, CII), ubiquinol- cytochrome c oxidoreductase (cytochrome b-c1 complex, complex III, CIII) and cytochrome c oxidase (complex IV, CIV), that cooperate to transfer electrons derived from NADH and succinate to molecular oxygen, creating an electrochem
   3204..3920    +  CDS            pbsA1: HO1_SYNY3 - Experimental evidence at protein level: Swiss-Prot protein existence level 1. Catalyzes the opening of the heme ring with the release of iron. Key enzyme in the synthesis of the chromophoric part of the photosynthetic antennae. From Synechocystis sp. (strain PCC 6803 / Kazusa).
   3948..4655    +  CDS            pcyA: PCYA_THEEB - Protein inferred from homology: Swiss-Prot protein existence level 3. Catalyzes the four-electron reduction of biliverdin IX-alpha (2-electron reduction at both the A and D rings); the reaction proceeds via an isolatable 2-electron intermediate, 181,182-dihydrobiliverdin. From Thermosynechococcus elongatus (strain BP-1).
   4757..4812    +  polyA_signal   β-globin poly(A) signal: rabbit β-globin polyadenylation signal (Gil and Proudfoot, 1987)
   5197..5213    -  protein_bind   lac operator: The lac repressor binds to the lac operator to inhibit transcription in E. coli. This inhibition can be relieved by adding lactose or isopropyl-β-D-thiogalactopyranoside (IPTG). lac repressor encoded by lacI
   5221..5251    -  promoter       lac promoter: promoter for the E. coli lac operon
   5266..5287    -  protein_bind   CAP binding site: CAP binding activates transcription in the presence of cAMP. E. coli catabolite activator protein
   5300..5339    -  CDS            lacI (fragment): lac repressor; lacI; The lac repressor binds to the lac operator to inhibit transcription in E. coli. This inhibition can be relieved by adding lactose or isopropyl-β-D-thiogalactopyranoside (IPTG).
   5346..5368    +  promoter       SV40 promoter (fragment): SV40 enhancer and early promoter
   5392..5527    +  rep_origin     SV40 ori: SV40 origin of replication
   5547..5681    +  polyA_signal   SV40 poly(A) signal: SV40 polyadenylation signal
   5683..5737    -  CDS            lacI (fragment): lac repressor; lacI; The lac repressor binds to the lac operator to inhibit transcription in E. coli. This inhibition can be relieved by adding lactose or isopropyl-β-D-thiogalactopyranoside (IPTG).
   5920..6508    -  rep_origin     ori: high-copy-number ColE1/pMB1/pBR322/pUC origin of replication
   6679..7539    -  CDS            AmpR: β-lactamase; bla; confers resistance to ampicillin, carbenicillin, and related antibiotics
   7540..7644    -  promoter       AmpR promoter: bla
