[The description below was written by a language model from this plasmid's Addgene catalogue record and pLannotate feature annotations shown in this document.]
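Description:
pCAGGS-synPCB2.2 is a mammalian expression plasmid built on the pCAGGS backbone that lets mammalian cells synthesise the chromophore phycocyanobilin (PCB). It is maintained in E. coli through a high-copy ColE1/pUC-type origin and an ampicillin resistance gene (β-lactamase with its own promoter). The backbone also carries an SV40 origin of replication, an SV40 poly(A) signal and remnants of lac promoter/operator and lacI sequence. No mammalian selection marker is annotated, so the record points to transient expression.

The payload is a single synthetic open reading frame of about 2.9 kb, cloned between EcoRI and SalI. It is driven by the CAG promoter (CMV enhancer, chicken β-actin promoter and chimeric β-actin/β-globin intron) and terminated by the rabbit β-globin poly(A) signal. It encodes MTS-Fnr-Fd-P2A-MTS-HO1-PcyA-FLAG. The self-cleaving P2A peptide splits the product into two fusion proteins, each starting with a mitochondrial targeting sequence from human cytochrome c oxidase subunit VIII. The first fuses ferredoxin-NADP+ reductase (petH) to ferredoxin (petF) and supplies reducing equivalents. The second fuses heme oxygenase 1, which opens heme to give biliverdin, to PcyA, the ferredoxin-dependent reductase that converts biliverdin to PCB, and ends in a FLAG tag according to the catalogue entry. The record lists the species as synthetic and Thermosynechococcus elongatus BP-1; the automated annotation matches some segments to homologues from other cyanobacteria. A V554L substitution is recorded, and the depositor notes it does not affect HO1 function.

The construct is intended for phytochrome-based optogenetics, removing the need to add PCB externally. The depositor sequence and the repository's sequencing result differ by only a few bases in length and show the same feature layout.
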