Addgene plasmid #139479: pCAGGS-synPCB2.2
Purpose: Expression vector for phycocyanobilin (PCB) synthesis in mammalian cells.
Depositing lab: Kazuhiro Aoki. Depositing organization: National Institute for Basic Biology. Publication: Improvement of Phycocyanobilin Synthesis for Genetically Encoded Phytochrome-Based Optogenetics. Uda Y, Miura H, Goto Y, Yamamoto K, Mii Y, Kondo Y, Takada S, Aoki K. ACS Chem Biol. 2020 Nov 20;15(11):2896-2906. doi: 10.1021/acschembio.0c00477. Epub 2020 Nov 9. PubMed 33164485.
Backbone
  Vector backbone: pCAGGS
  Backbone manufacturer: Junichi Miyazaki (Osaka University, Japan)
  Backbone size w/o insert (bp): 4870
  Total vector size (bp): 7661
  Vector type: Mammalian Expression
Growth in bacteria
  Bacterial resistance: Ampicillin, 100 μg/mL
  Growth temperature: 37°C
  Growth strain: DH5alpha
  Copy number: High Copy
Gene/Insert
  Gene/Insert name: MTS-Fnr-Fd-P2A-MTS-HO1-PcyA-FLAG (alt name: synPCB2.2)
  Species: Synthetic; Thermosynechococcus elongatus bp-1
  Insert size (bp): 2940
  Mutation: V554L
  Promoter: CAG promoter
  Cloning method: Restriction Enzyme; 5′ cloning site EcoRI (not destroyed); 3′ cloning site SalI (not destroyed)
  Sequencing primers: 5′ catgttcatgccttcttctttttcc; 3′ agatgctcaaggggcttcatgatg
Terms and licenses: Academic/Nonprofit Terms; Industry Terms: Not Available to Industry
Depositor comments: Mutation V554L has no effect on the function of HO1.
How to cite: pCAGGS-synPCB2.2 was a gift from Kazuhiro Aoki (Addgene plasmid # 139479 ; http://n2t.net/addgene:139479 ; RRID:Addgene_139479)
